Addgene plasmid #201645: pWPI-UPP2-3xFLAG
Purpose: Over-expression of 3xFLAG-tagged human UPP2
Depositing lab: Alexis Jourdain & Vamsi Mootha. Depositing organization: Broad Institute. Publication: Salvage of ribose from uridine or RNA supports glycolysis in nutrient-limited conditions. Skinner OS, Blanco-Fernandez J, Goodman RP, Kawakami A, Shen H, Kemeny LV, Joesch-Cohen L, Rees MG, Roth JA, Fisher DE, Mootha VK, Jourdain AA. Nat Metab. 2023 May;5(5):765-776. doi: 10.1038/s42255-023-00774-2. Epub 2023 May 17. PubMed 37198474.
Backbone
  Vector backbone: pWPI/Neo
  Backbone manufacturer: Anurag Tandon, Addgene #35385
  Vector type: Lentiviral
  Selectable markers: Neomycin (select with G418)
Growth in bacteria
  Bacterial resistance: Ampicillin, 100 μg/mL
  Growth temperature: 37°C
  Growth strain: NEB Stable
  Copy number: High Copy
Gene/Insert
  Gene/Insert name: UPP2
  Species: H. sapiens (human)
  Entrez Gene: UPP2 (a.k.a. UP2, UPASE2, UDRPASE2)
  Tag / fusion protein: 3xFLAG (C terminal on insert)
  Cloning method: Restriction Enzyme; 5′ cloning site BamHI (not destroyed); 3′ cloning site SpeI (not destroyed)
Resource information
  A portion of this plasmid was derived from a plasmid made by: Synthetic, recoded
Terms and licenses: Academic/Nonprofit Terms; Industry Terms: Not Available to Industry
Depositor comments: Synthetic DNA recoded and codon-optimized. cDNA won't match human genome.
How to cite: pWPI-UPP2-3xFLAG was a gift from Alexis Jourdain & Vamsi Mootha (Addgene plasmid # 201645 ; http://n2t.net/addgene:201645 ; RRID:Addgene_201645)
