[The description below was written by a language model from this plasmid's Addgene catalogue record and pLannotate feature annotations shown in this document.]
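Description:
pWPI-UPP2-3xFLAG is an HIV-1-based lentiviral transfer plasmid built on the pWPI/Neo backbone for stable over-expression of human uridine phosphorylase 2 (UPP2) in mammalian cells. It is propagated in E. coli through a high-copy ColE1/pUC-type origin with ampicillin selection (AmpR under its own bla promoter). The record lists a recombination-limiting strain as host, which is usual for plasmids that carry repeated LTR sequences. The viral portion contains HIV-1 LTR sequences at both ends, the Ψ packaging signal with a partial gag region, the Rev response element for Rev-dependent nuclear export of the genomic RNA, and a cPPT/CTS element that aids nuclear import of the reverse-transcribed genome. A loxP site lies just upstream of the 3′ LTR sequence. Fragments of an SV40 promoter–gpt cassette and other vector remnants lie outside the LTRs and appear to be backbone legacy.

Expression is driven by the constitutive EF-1α promoter. The UPP2 open reading frame was cloned between BamHI and SpeI. According to the catalogue entry it carries a C-terminal 3xFLAG epitope for detection or immunoprecipitation, although the automated annotation does not call the tag as a separate feature. The coding sequence is synthetic, recoded and codon-optimized, so it encodes the human protein but will not match the genomic or native cDNA sequence. Downstream, an EMCV IRES links the neomycin phosphotransferase gene to the same transcript, so G418-resistant transduced cells should also express UPP2. A WPRE follows to enhance transcript stability and expression. UPP2 cleaves uridine into uracil and ribose-1-phosphate, and the associated study concerned salvage of ribose from uridine or RNA to support glycolysis under nutrient limitation.
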