Features (pLannotate 1.2.2; 36 found; start..end, strand, type, name):
      1..330     +  CDS            nef (fragment): NEF_HV1BR - Experimental evidence at protein level: Swiss-Prot protein existence level 1. Extracellular Nef protein targets CD4(+) T-lymphocytes for apoptosis by interacting with CXCR4 surface receptors (PubMed:14990729). From Human immunodeficiency virus type 1 group M subtype B (isolate BRU/LAI) (HIV-1).
    378..635     +  LTR            5' LTR (truncated): truncated 5' long terminal repeat (LTR) from HIV-1
    682..807     +  misc_feature   HIV-1 Ψ: packaging signal of human immunodeficiency virus type 1
    791..1154    +  CDS            HIV-1 gag (fragment): gag protein from human immunodeficiency virus 1; gag
   1300..1533    +  misc_feature   RRE: The Rev response element (RRE) of HIV-1 allows for Rev-dependent mRNA export from the nucleus to the cytoplasm.
   1910..2010    +  CDS            Rev (fragment): human immunodeficiency virus 1 (HIV-1) Rev protein; rev; enhances nuclear export of unspliced and incompletely spliced viral mRNAs
   2072..2138    +  CDS            small t antigen (fragment): SV40 (simian virus 40) small t antigen
   2145..3323    +  promoter       EF-1α promoter: strong constitutive promoter for human elongation factor EF-1α
   3371..3488    +  misc_feature   cPPT/CTS: central polypurine tract and central termination sequence of HIV-1
   3535..4485    +  CDS            UPP2: UPP2_HUMAN - Experimental evidence at protein level: Swiss-Prot protein existence level 1. Catalyzes the reversible phosphorylytic cleavage of uridine and deoxyuridine to uracil and ribose- or deoxyribose-1-phosphate (PubMed:12849978, PubMed:21855639). The produced molecules are then utilized as carbon and energy sources or in the rescue of pyrimidine bases for nucleotide synthesis (Probable). Shows broad substrate specificity and accepts uridine, deoxyuridine, and thymidine as well as the two pyrimidine nucleoside analogs 5-fluorouridine and 5-fluoro- 2(')-deoxyuridine as substrates (PubMed:1
   4617..5168    +  misc_feature   IRES: internal ribosome entry site (IRES) of the encephalomyocarditis virus (EMCV)
   5171..5962    +  CDS            neo: KKA2_KLEPN - Also known as kan, nptII. Experimental evidence at protein level: Swiss-Prot protein existence level 1. Resistance to kanamycin, neomycin, paromomycin, ribostamycin, butirosin and gentamicin B. From Klebsiella pneumoniae.
   5986..6144    +  CDS            ble (fragment): BLE_KLEPN - Experimental evidence at protein level: Swiss-Prot protein existence level 1. Binding protein with a strong affinity to the bleomycin family of antibiotics. Binds to CL990; an antimitotic-antibiotic compound. From Klebsiella pneumoniae.
   6139..6260    +  polyA_signal   SV40 poly(A) signal: SV40 polyadenylation signal
   6271..6289    +  misc_feature   MCS (fragment): pBluescript multiple cloning site
   6299..6887    +  misc_feature   WPRE: woodchuck hepatitis virus posttranscriptional regulatory element
   6906..7010    +  CDS            nef (fragment): NEF_HV1LA - Experimental evidence at protein level: Swiss-Prot protein existence level 1. Extracellular Nef protein targets CD4(+) T-lymphocytes for apoptosis by interacting with CXCR4 surface receptors. From Human immunodeficiency virus type 1 group M subtype B (isolate Lai) (HIV-1).
   7031..7064    +  protein_bind   loxP: Cre-mediated recombination occurs in the 8-bp core sequence (GCATACAT). Cre recombinase
   7084..7264    +  LTR            5' LTR (truncated): truncated 5' long terminal repeat (LTR) from HIV-1
   7289..7307    -  promoter       SP6 promoter: promoter for bacteriophage SP6 RNA polymerase
   7535..7814    +  CDS            TcR (fragment): tetracycline efflux protein; tet; confers resistance to tetracycline
   7815..7863    -  misc_feature   bom (fragment): basis of mobility region from pBR322
   7965..8000    -  CDS            rop (fragment): Rop protein, which maintains plasmids at low copy number; rop
   8095..8199    +  promoter       AmpR promoter: bla
   8200..9060    +  CDS            AmpR: β-lactamase; bla; confers resistance to ampicillin, carbenicillin, and related antibiotics
   9231..9819    +  rep_origin     ori: high-copy-number ColE1/pMB1/pBR322/pUC origin of replication
  10002..10058   +  CDS            lacI (fragment): lac repressor; lacI; The lac repressor binds to the lac operator to inhibit transcription in E. coli. This inhibition can be relieved by adding lactose or isopropyl-β-D-thiogalactopyranoside (IPTG).
  10065..10394   +  promoter       SV40 promoter: SV40 enhancer and early promoter
  10594..10713   +  CDS            gpt (fragment): XGPT_ECOLI - Also known as gpp, gxu. Experimental evidence at protein level: Swiss-Prot protein existence level 1. Purine salvage pathway enzyme that catalyzes the transfer of the ribosyl-5-phosphate group from 5-phospho-alpha-D-ribose 1- diphosphate (PRPP) to the N9 position of the 6-oxopurines guanine and xanthine to form the corresponding ribonucleotides GMP (guanosine 5'- monophosphate) and XMP (xanthosine 5'-monophosphate), with the release of PPi. To a lesser extent, also acts on hypoxanthine (PubMed:9100006, PubMed:3886014). Does not ribophosphorylate adenine (PubMed:3886014). From Esch
  10713..11048   +  CDS            gpt (fragment): XGPT_ECOLI - Also known as gpp, gxu. Experimental evidence at protein level: Swiss-Prot protein existence level 1. Purine salvage pathway enzyme that catalyzes the transfer of the ribosyl-5-phosphate group from 5-phospho-alpha-D-ribose 1- diphosphate (PRPP) to the N9 position of the 6-oxopurines guanine and xanthine to form the corresponding ribonucleotides GMP (guanosine 5'- monophosphate) and XMP (xanthosine 5'-monophosphate), with the release of PPi. To a lesser extent, also acts on hypoxanthine (PubMed:9100006, PubMed:3886014). Does not ribophosphorylate adenine (PubMed:3886014). From Esch
  11143..11448   +  CDS            frsA (fragment): FRSA_ECOLI - Also known as yafA. Experimental evidence at protein level: Swiss-Prot protein existence level 1. Catalyzes the hydrolysis of esters (PubMed:15808744). Displays esterase activity toward pNP-butyrate (PubMed:15808744). May stimulate mixed-acid fermentation by acting as a fermentation/respiration switch that down-regulates respiration and up- regulates fermentation rates (PubMed:15169777). From Escherichia coli (strain K12).
  11452..11526   +  CDS            small t antigen (fragment): SV40 (simian virus 40) small t antigen
  11528..11593   +  intron         small t intron: SV40 (simian virus 40) small t antigen intron
  11723..11743   +  CDS            SV40 NLS: nuclear localization signal of SV40 (simian virus 40) large T antigen
  12062..12145   +  CDS            large T antigen (fragment): large T antigen from SV40 (simian virus 40)
  12168..12302   +  polyA_signal   SV40 poly(A) signal: SV40 polyadenylation signal
>Addgene plasmid #201645 | pWPI-UPP2-3xFLAG | addgene full sequence | sequence record 397049 | Addgene NGS Result
TTGGAAGGGCTAATTCACTCCCAAAGAAGACAAGATATCCTTGATCTGTGGATCTACCACACACAAGGCT
ACTTCCCTGATTAGCAGAACTACACACCAGGGCCAGGGGTCAGATATCCACTGACCTTTGGATGGTGCTA
CAAGCTAGTACCAGTTGAGCCAGATAAGGTAGAAGAGGCCAATAAAGGAGAGAACACCAGCTTGTTACAC
CCTGTGAGCCTGCATGGGATGGATGACCCGGAGAGAGAAGTGTTAGAGTGGAGGTTTGACAGCCGCCTAG
CATTTCATCACGTGGCCCGAGAGCTGCATCCGGAGTACTTCAAGAACTGCTGATATCGAGCTTGCTACAA
GGGACTTTCCGCTGGGGACTTTCCAGGGAGGCGTGGCCTGGGCGGGACTGGGGAGTGGCGAGCCCTCAGA
TCCTGCATATAAGCAGCTGCTTTTTGCCTGTACTGGGTCTCTCTGGTTAGACCAGATCTGAGCCTGGGAG
CTCTCTGGCTAACTAGGGAACCCACTGCTTAAGCCTCAATAAAGCTTGCCTTGAGTGCTTCAAGTAGTGT
GTGCCCGTCTGTTGTGTGACTCTGGTAACTAGAGATCCCTCAGACCCTTTTAGTCAGTGTGGAAAATCTC
TAGCAGTGGCGCCCGAACAGGGACTTGAAAGCGAAAGGGAAACCAGAGGAGCTCTCTCGACGCAGGACTC
GGCTTGCTGAAGCGCGCACGGCAAGAGGCGAGGGGCGGCGACTGGTGAGTACGCCAAAAATTTTGACTAG
CGGAGGCTAGAAGGAGAGAGATGGGTGCGAGAGCGTCAGTATTAAGCGGGGGAGAATTAGATCGCGATGG
GAAAAAATTCGGTTAAGGCCAGGGGGAAAGAAAAAATATAAATTAAAACATATAGTATGGGCAAGCAGGG
AGCTAGAACGATTCGCAGTTAATCCTGGCCTGTTAGAAACATCAGAAGGCTGTAGACAAATACTGGGACA
GCTACAACCATCCCTTCAGACAGGATCAGAAGAACTTAGATCATTATATAATACAGTAGCAACCCTCTAT
TGTGTGCATCAAAGGATAGAGATAAAAGACACCAAGGAAGCTTTAGACAAGATAGAGGAAGAGCAAAACA
AAAGTAAGACCACCGCACAGCAAGCGGCCGCTGATCTTCAGACCTGGAGGAGGAGATATGAGGGACAATT
GGAGAAGTGAATTATATAAATATAAAGTAGTAAAAATTGAACCATTAGGAGTAGCACCCACCAAGGCAAA
GAGAAGAGTGGTGCAGAGAGAAAAAAGAGCAGTGGGAATAGGAGCTTTGTTCCTTGGGTTCTTGGGAGCA
GCAGGAAGCACTATGGGCGCAGCGTCAATGACGCTGACGGTACAGGCCAGACAATTATTGTCTGGTATAG
TGCAGCAGCAGAACAATTTGCTGAGGGCTATTGAGGCGCAACAGCATCTGTTGCAACTCACAGTCTGGGG
CATCAAGCAGCTCCAGGCAAGAATCCTGGCTGTGGAAAGATACCTAAAGGATCAACAGCTCCTGGGGATT
TGGGGTTGCTCTGGAAAACTCATTTGCACCACTGCTGTGCCTTGGAATGCTAGTTGGAGTAATAAATCTC
TGGAACAGATTTGGAATCACACGACCTGGATGGAGTGGGACAGAGAAATTAACAATTACACAAGCTTAAT
ACACTCCTTAATTGAAGAATCGCAAAACCAGCAAGAAAAGAATGAACAAGAATTATTGGAATTAGATAAA
TGGGCAAGTTTGTGGAATTGGTTTAACATAACAAATTGGCTGTGGTATATAAAATTATTCATAATGATAG
TAGGAGGCTTGGTAGGTTTAAGAATAGTTTTTGCTGTACTTTCTATAGTGAATAGAGTTAGGCAGGGATA
TTCACCATTATCGTTTCAGACCCACCTCCCAACCCCGAGGGGACCCGACAGGCCCGAAGGAATAGAAGAA
GAAGGTGGAGAGAGAGACAGAGACAGATCCATTCGATTAGTGAACGGATCTCGACGGTATCGATCACGAG
ACTAGCCTCGACCATCGATGTCGACGATAAGCTTTGCAAAGATGGATAAAGTTTTAAACAGAGAGGAATC
TTTGCAGCTAATGGACCTTCTAGGTCTTGAAAGGAGTGGGAATTGGCTCCGGTGCCCGTCAGTGGGCAGA
GCGCACATCGCCCACAGTCCCCGAGAAGTTGGGGGGAGGGGTCGGCAATTGAACCGGTGCCTAGAGAAGG
TGGCGCGGGGTAAACTGGGAAAGTGATGTCGTGTACTGGCTCCGCCTTTTTCCCGAGGGTGGGGGAGAAC
CGTATATAAGTGCAGTAGTCGCCGTGAACGTTCTTTTTCGCAACGGGTTTGCCGCCAGAACACAGGTAAG
TGCCGTGTGTGGTTCCCGCGGGCCTGGCCTCTTTACGGGTTATGGCCCTTGCGTGCCTTGAATTACTTCC
ACCTGGCTGCAGTACGTGATTCTTGATCCCGAGCTTCGGGTTGGAAGTGGGTGGGAGAGTTCGAGGCCTT
GCGCTTAAGGAGCCCCTTCGCCTCGTGCTTGAGTTGAGGCCTGGCCTGGGCGCTGGGGCCGCCGCGTGCG
AATCTGGTGGCACCTTCGCGCCTGTCTCGCTGCTTTCGATAAGTCTCTAGCCATTTAAAATTTTTGATGA
CCTGCTGCGACGCTTTTTTTCTGGCAAGATAGTCTTGTAAATGCGGGCCAAGATCTGCACACTGGTATTT
CGGTTTTTGGGGCCGCGGGCGGCGACGGGGCCCGTGCGTCCCAGCGCACATGTTCGGCGAGGCGGGGCCT
GCGAGCGCGGCCACCGAGAATCGGACGGGGGTAGTCTCAAGCTGGCCGGCCTGCTCTGGTGCCTGGCCTC
GCGCCGCCGTGTATCGCCCCGCCCTGGGCGGCAAGGCTGGCCCGGTCGGCACCAGTTGCGTGAGCGGAAA
GATGGCCGCTTCCCGGCCCTGCTGCAGGGAGCTCAAAATGGAGGACGCGGCGCTCGGGAGAGCGGGCGGG
TGAGTCACCCACACAAAGGAAAAGGGCCTTTCCGTCCTCAGCCGTCGCTTCATGTGACTCCACGGAGTAC
CGGGCGCCGTCCAGGCACCTCGATTAGTTCTCGAGCTTTTGGAGTACGTCGTCTTTAGGTTGGGGGGAGG
GGTTTTATGCGATGGAGTTTCCCCACACTGAGTGGGTGGAGACTGAAGTTAGGCCAGCTTGGCACTTGAT
GTAATTCTCCTTGGAATTTGCCCTTTTTGAGTTTGGATCTTGGTTCATTCTCAAGCCTCAGACAGTGGTT
CAAAGTTTTTTTCTTCCATTTCAGGTGTCGTGAGGAATTTCGACATTTAAATTTAATTAATCTCGACGGT
ATCGGTTAACTTTTAAAAGAAAAGGGGGGATTGGGGGGTACAGTGCAGGGGAAAGAATAGTAGACATAAT
AGCAACAGACATACAAACTAAAGAATTACAAAAACAAATTACAAAAATTCAAAATTTTATCGATCACGAG
ACTAGCCTCGAGGTTTCATATGTACAGAGGATCCATGGCCAGCGTGATCCCCGCCAGCAACAGGAGCATG
AGGAGCGACAGGAACACCTACGTGGGCAAGAGGTTCGTGCACGTGAAGAACCCCTACCTGGACCTGATGG
ACGAGGACATCCTGTACCACCTGGACCTGGGCACCAAGACCCACAACCTGCCCGCCATGTTCGGCGACGT
GAAGTTCGTGTGCGTGGGCGGCAGCCCCAACAGGATGAAGGCCTTCGCCCTGTTCATGCACAAGGAGCTG
GGCTTCGAGGAGGCCGAGGAGGACATCAAGGACATCTGCGCCGGCACCGACAGGTACTGCATGTACAAGA
CCGGCCCCGTGCTGGCCATCAGCCACGGCATGGGCATCCCCAGCATCAGCATCATGCTGCACGAGCTGAT
CAAGCTGCTGCACCACGCCAGGTGCTGCGACGTGACCATCATCAGGATCGGCACCAGCGGCGGCATCGGC
ATCGCCCCCGGCACCGTGGTGATCACCGACATCGCCGTGGACAGCTTCTTCAAGCCCAGGTTCGAGCAGG
TGATCCTGGACAACATCGTGACCAGGAGCACCGAGCTGGACAAGGAGCTGAGCGAGGAGCTGTTCAACTG
CAGCAAGGAGATCCCCAACTTCCCCACCCTGGTGGGCCACACCATGTGCACCTACGACTTCTACGAGGGC
CAGGGCAGGCTGGACGGCGCCCTGTGCAGCTTCAGCAGGGAGAAGAAGCTGGACTACCTGAAGAGGGCCT
TCAAGGCCGGCGTGAGGAACATCGAGATGGAGAGCACCGTGTTCGCCGCCATGTGCGGCCTGTGCGGCCT
GAAGGCCGCCGTGGTGTGCGTGACCCTGCTGGACAGGCTGGACTGCGACCAGATCAACCTGCCCCACGAC
GTGCTGGTGGAGTACCAGCAGAGGCCCCAGCTGCTGATCAGCAACTTCATCAGGAGGAGGCTGGGCCTGT
GCGACGATTATAAAGATCATGATGGCGATTATAAAGATCATGATATTGATTATAAAGATGATGATGATAA
ATAATAGTGAGCGGCCGCACTAGTCCCGGGACTACGGGCTGCAGGAATTCCGNCCCCCCCCCCCTAACGT
TACTGGCCGAAGCCGCTTGGAATAAGGCCGGTGTGCGTTTGTCTATATGTTATTTTCCACCATATTGCCG
TCTTTTGGCAATGTGAGGGCCCGGAAACCTGGCCCTGTCTTCTTGACGAGCATTCCTAGGGGTCTTTCCC
CTCTCGCCAAAGGAATGCAAGGTCTGTTGAATGTCGTGAAGGAAGCAGTTCCTCTGGAAGCTTCTTGAAG
ACAAACAACGTCTGTAGCGACCCTTTGCAGGCAGCGGAACCCCCCACCTGGCGACAGGTGCCTCTGCGGC
CAAAAGCCACGTGTATAAGATACACCTGCAAAGGCGGCACAACCCCAGTGCCACGTTGTGAGTTGGATAG
TTGTGGAAAGAGTCAAATGGCTCTCCTCAAGCGTATTCAACAAGGGGCTGAAGGATGCCCAGAAGGTACC
CCATTGTATGGGATCTGATCTGGGGCCTCGGTGCACATGCTTTACATGTGTTTAGTCGAGGTTAAAAAAC
GTCTAGGCCCCCCGAACCACGGGGACGTGGTTTTCCTTTGAAAAACACGATGATAATACCATGATTGAAC
AAGATGGATTGCACGCAGGTTCTCCGGCCGCTTGGGTGGAGAGGCTATTCGGCTATGACTGGGCACAACA
GACAATCGGCTGCTCTGATGCCGCCGTGTTCCGGCTGTCAGCGCAGGGGCGCCCGGTTCTTTTTGTCAAG
ACCGACCTGTCCGGTGCCCTGAATGAACTGCAGGACGAGGCAGCGCGGCTATCGTGGCTGGCCACGACGG
GCGTTCCTTGCGCAGCTGTGCTCGACGTTGTCACTGAAGCGGGAAGGGACTGGCTGCTATTGGGCGAAGT
GCCGGGGCAGGATCTCCTGTCATCTCACCTTGCTCCTGCCGAGAAAGTATCCATCATGGCTGATGCAATG
CGGCGGCTGCATACGCTTGATCCGGCTACCTGCCCATTCGACCACCAAGCGAAACATCGCATCGAGCGAG
CACGTACTCGGATGGAAGCCGGTCTTGTCGATCAGGATGATCTGGACGAAGAGCATCAGGGGCTCGCGCC
AGCCGAACTGTTCGCCAGGCTCAAGGCGCGCATGCCCGACGGCGAGGATCTCGTCGTGACCCATGGCGAT
GCCTGCTTGCCGAATATCATGGTGGAAAATGGCCGCTTTTCTGGATTCATCGACTGTGGCCGGCTGGGTG
TGGCGGACCGCTATCAGGACATAGCGTTGGCTACCCGTGATATTGCTGAAGAGCTTGGCGGCGAATGGGC
TGACCGCTTCCTCGTGCTTTACGGTATCGCCGCTCCCGATTCGCAGCGCATCGCCTTCTATCGCCTTCTT
GACGAGTTCTTCTGAGCGGGACTCTGGGGTTCGAAATGACCGACCAAGCGACGCCCAACCTGCCATCACG
AGATTTCGATTCCACCGCCGCCTTCTATGAAAGGTTGGGCTTCGGAATCGTTTTCCGGGACGCCGGCTGG
ATGATCCTCCAGCGCGGGGATCTCATGCTGGAGTTCTTCGCCCACCCCAACTTGTTTATTGCAGCTTATA
ATGGTTACAAATAAAGCAATAGCATCACAAATTTCACAAATAAAGCATTTTTTTCACTGCATTCTAGTTG
TGGTTTGTCCAAACTCATCAATGTATCTTATCATGTCTGTATACCGTCGACCTCGAGGGAATTCCGATAA
TCAACCTCTGGATTACAAAATTTGTGAAAGATTGACTGGTATTCTTAACTATGTTGCTCCTTTTACGCTA
TGTGGATACGCTGCTTTAATGCCTTTGTATCATGCTATTGCTTCCCGTATGGCTTTCATTTTCTCCTCCT
TGTATAAATCCTGGTTGCTGTCTCTTTATGAGGAGTTGTGGCCCGTTGTCAGGCAACGTGGCGTGGTGTG
CACTGTGTTTGCTGACGCAACCCCCACTGGTTGGGGCATTGCCACCACCTGTCAGCTCCTTTCCGGGACT
TTCGCTTTCCCCCTCCCTATTGCCACGGCGGAACTCATCGCCGCCTGCCTTGCCCGCTGCTGGACAGGGG
CTCGGCTGTTGGGCACTGACAATTCCGTGGTGTTGTCGGGGAAGCTGACGTCCTTTCCATGGCTGCTCGC
CTGTGTTGCCACCTGGATTCTGCGCGGGACGTCCTTCTGCTACGTCCCTTCGGCCCTCAATCCAGCGGAC
CTTCCTTCCCGCGGCCTGCTGCCGGCTCTGCGGCCTCTTCCGCGTCTTCGCCTTCGCCCTCAGACGAGTC
GGATCTCCCTTTGGGCCGCCTCCCCGCATCGGGAATTCGAGCTCGGTACCTTTAAGACCAATGACTTACA
AGGCAGCTGTAGATCTTAGCCACTTTTTAAAAGAAAAGGGGGGACTGGAAGGGCTAATTCACTCCCAACG
AAGACAAGATGGGATCAATTCACCATGGGAATAACTTCGTATAGCATACATTATACGAAGTTATGCTGCT
TTTTGCTTGTACTGGGTCTCTCTGGTTAGACCAGATCTGAGCCTGGGAGCTCTCTGGCTAACTAGGGAAC
CCACTGCTTAAGCCTCAATAAAGCTTGCCTTGAGTGCTTCAAGTAGTGTGTGCCCGTCTGTTGTGTGACT
CTGGTAACTAGAGATCCCTCAGACCCTTTTAGTCAGTGTGGAAAATCTCTAGCAGCATCTAGAATTAATT
CCGTGTATTCTATAGTGTCACCTAAATCGTATGTGTATGATACATAAGGTTATGTATTAATTGTAGCCGC
GTTCTAACGACAATATGTACAAGCCTAATTGTGTAGCATCTGGCTTACTGAAGCAGACCCTATCATCTCT
CTCGTAAACTGCCGTCAGAGTCGGTTTGGTTGGACGAACCTTCTGAGTTTCTGGTAACGCCGTCCCGCAC
CCGGAAATGGTCAGCGAACCAATCAGCAGGGTCATCGCTAGCCAGATCCTCTACGCCGGACGCATCGTGG
CCGGCATCACCGGCGCCACAGGTGCGGTTGCTGGCGCCTATATCGCCGACATCACCGATGGGGAAGATCG
GGCTCGCCACTTCGGGCTCATGAGCGCTTGTTTCGGCGTGGGTATGGTGGCAGGCCCCGTGGCCGGGGGA
CTGTTGGGCGCCATCTCCTTGCATGCACCATTCCTTGCGGCGGCGGTGCTCAACGGCCTCAACCTACTAC
TGGGCTGCTTCCTAATGCAGGAGTCGCATAAGGGAGAGCGTCGAATGGTGCACTCTCAGTACAATCTGCT
CTGATGCCGCATAGTTAAGCCAGCCCCGACACCCGCCAACACCCGCTGACGCGCCCTGACGGGCTTGTCT
GCTCCCGGCATCCGCTTACAGACAAGCTGTGACCGTCTCCGGGAGCTGCATGTGTCAGAGGTTTTCACCG
TCATCACCGAAACGCGCGAGACGAAAGGGCCTCGTGATACGCCTATTTTTATAGGTTAATGTCATGATAA
TAATGGTTTCTTAGACGTCAGGTGGCACTTTTCGGGGAAATGTGCGCGGAACCCCTATTTGTTTATTTTT
CTAAATACATTCAAATATGTATCCGCTCATGAGACAATAACCCTGATAAATGCTTCAATAATATTGAAAA
AGGAAGAGTATGAGTATTCAACATTTCCGTGTCGCCCTTATTCCCTTTTTTGCGGCATTTTGCCTTCCTG
TTTTTGCTCACCCAGAAACGCTGGTGAAAGTAAAAGATGCTGAAGATCAGTTGGGTGCACGAGTGGGTTA
CATCGAACTGGATCTCAACAGCGGTAAGATCCTTGAGAGTTTTCGCCCCGAAGAACGTTTTCCAATGATG
AGCACTTTTAAAGTTCTGCTATGTGGCGCGGTATTATCCCGTATTGACGCCGGGCAAGAGCAACTCGGTC
GCCGCATACACTATTCTCAGAATGACTTGGTTGAGTACTCACCAGTCACAGAAAAGCATCTTACGGATGG
CATGACAGTAAGAGAATTATGCAGTGCTGCCATAACCATGAGTGATAACACTGCGGCCAACTTACTTCTG
ACAACGATCGGAGGACCGAAGGAGCTAACCGCTTTTTTGCACAACATGGGGGATCATGTAACTCGCCTTG
ATCGTTGGGAACCGGAGCTGAATGAAGCCATACCAAACGACGAGCGTGACACCACGATGCCTGTAGCAAT
GGCAACAACGTTGCGCAAACTATTAACTGGCGAACTACTTACTCTAGCTTCCCGGCAACAATTAATAGAC
TGGATGGAGGCGGATAAAGTTGCAGGACCACTTCTGCGCTCGGCCCTTCCGGCTGGCTGGTTTATTGCTG
ATAAATCTGGAGCCGGTGAGCGTGGGTCTCGCGGTATCATTGCAGCACTGGGGCCAGATGGTAAGCCCTC
CCGTATCGTAGTTATCTACACGACGGGGAGTCAGGCAACTATGGATGAACGAAATAGACAGATCGCTGAG
ATAGGTGCCTCACTGATTAAGCATTGGTAACTGTCAGACCAAGTTTACTCATATATACTTTAGATTGATT
TAAAACTTCATTTTTAATTTAAAAGGATCTAGGTGAAGATCCTTTTTGATAATCTCATGACCAAAATCCC
TTAACGTGAGTTTTCGTTCCACTGAGCGTCAGACCCCGTAGAAAAGATCAAAGGATCTTCTTGAGATCCT
TTTTTTCTGCGCGTAATCTGCTGCTTGCAAACAAAAAAACCACCGCTACCAGCGGTGGTTTGTTTGCCGG
ATCAAGAGCTACCAACTCTTTTTCCGAAGGTAACTGGCTTCAGCAGAGCGCAGATACCAAATACTGTTCT
TCTAGTGTAGCCGTAGTTAGGCCACCACTTCAAGAACTCTGTAGCACCGCCTACATACCTCGCTCTGCTA
ATCCTGTTACCAGTGGCTGCTGCCAGTGGCGATAAGTCGTGTCTTACCGGGTTGGACTCAAGACGATAGT
TACCGGATAAGGCGCAGCGGTCGGGCTGAACGGGGGGTTCGTGCACACAGCCCAGCTTGGAGCGAACAAC
CTACACCGAACTGAGATACCTACAGCGTGAGCTATGAGAAAGCGCCACGCTTCCCGAAGGGAGAAAGGCG
GACAGGTATCCGGTAAGCGGCAGGGTCGGAACAGGAGAGCGCACGAGGGAGCTTCCAGGGGGAAACGCCT
GGTATCTTTATAGTCCTGTCGGGTTTCGCCACCTCTGACTTGAGCGTCGATTTTTGTGATGCTCGTCAGG
GGGGCGGAGCCTATGGAAAAACGCCAGCAACGCGGCCTTTTTACGGTTCCTGGCCTTTTGCTGGCCTTTT
GCTCACATGTTCTTTCCTGCGTTATCCCCTGATTCTGTGGATAACCGTATTACCGCCTTTGAGTGAGCTG
ATACCGCTCGCCGCAGCCGAACGACCGAGCGCAGCGAGTCAGTGAGCGAGGAAGCGGAAGAGCGCCCAAT
ACGCAAACCGCCTCTCCCCGCGCGTTGGCCGATTCATTAATGCAGCTGTGGAATGTGTGTCAGTTAGGGT
GTGGAAAGTCCCCAGGCTCCCCAGCAGGCAGAAGTATGCAAAGCATGCATCTCAATTAGTCAGCAACCAG
GTGTGGAAAGTCCCCAGGCTCCCCAGCAGGCAGAAGTATGCAAAGCATGCATCTCAATTAGTCAGCAACC
ATAGTCCCGCCCCTAACTCCGCCCATCCCGCCCCTAACTCCGCCCAGTTCCGCCCATTCTCCGCCCCATG
GCTGACTAATTTTTTTTATTTATGCAGAGGCCGAGGCCGCCTCGGCCTCTGAGCTATTCCAGAAGTAGTG
AGGAGGCTTTTTTGGAGGCCTAGGCTTTTGCAAAAAGCTTGGACACAAGACAGGCTTGCGAGATATGTTT
GAGAATACCACTTTATCCCGCGTCAGGGAGAGGCAGTGCGTAAAAAGACGCGGACTCATGTGAAATACTG
GTTTTTAGTGCGCCAGATCTCTATAATCTCGCGCAACCTATTTTCCCCTCGAACACTTTTTAAGCCGTAG
ATAAACAGGCTGGGACACTTCACATGAGCGAAAAATACATCGTCACCTGGGACATGTTGCAGATCCATGC
ACGTAAACTCGCAAGCCGACTGATGCCTTCTGAACAATGGAAAGGCATTATTGCCGTAAGCCGTGGCGGT
CTGTACCGGGTGCGTTACTGGCGCGTGAACTGGGTATTCGTCATGTCGATACCGTTTGTATTTCCAGCTA
CGATCACGACAACCAGCGCGAGCTTAAAGTGCTGAAACGCGCAGAAGGCGATGGCGAAGGCTTCATCGTT
ATTGATGACCTGGTGGATACCGGTGGTACTGCGGTTGCGATTCGTGAAATGTATCCAAAAGCGCACTTTG
TCACCATCTTCGCAAAACCGGCTGGTCGTCCGCTGGTTGATGACTATGTTGTTGATATCCCGCAAGATAC
CTGGATTGAACAGCCGTGGGATATGGGCGTCGTATTCGTCCCGCCAATCTCCGGTCGCTAATCTTTTCAA
CGCCTGGCACTGCCGGGCGTTGTTCTTTTTAACTTCAGGCGGGTTACAATAGTTTCCAGTAAGTATTCTG
GAGGCTGCATCCATGACACAGGCAAACCTGAGCGAAACCCTGTTCAAACCCCGCTTTAAACATCCTGAAA
CCTCGACGCTAGTCCGCCGCTTTAATCACGGCGCACAACCGCCTGTGCAGTCGGCCCTTGATGGTAAAAC
CATCCCTCACTGGTATCGCATGATTAACCGTCTGATGTGGATCTGGCGCGGCATTGACCCACGCGAAATC
CTCGACGTCCAGGCACGTATTGTGATGAGCGATGCCGAACGTACCGACGATGATTTATACGATACGGTGA
TTGGCTACCGTGGCGGCAACTGGATTTATGAGTGGGCCCCGGATCTTTGTGAAGGAACCTTACTTCTGTG
GTGTGACATAATTGGACAAACTACCTACAGAGATTTAAAGCTCTAAGGTAAATATAAAATTTTTAAGTGT
ATAATGTGTTAAACTACTGATTCTAATTGTTTGTGTATTTTAGATTCCAACCTATGGAACTGATGAATGG
GAGCAGTGGTGGAATGCCTTTAATGAGGAAAACCTGTTTTGCTCAGAAGAAATGCCATCTAGTGATGATG
AGGCTACTGCTGACTCTCAACATTCTACTCCTCCAAAAAAGAAGAGAAAGGTAGAAGACCCCAAGGACTT
TCCTTCAGAATTGCTAAGTTTTTTGAGTCATGCTGTGTTTAGTAATAGAACTCTTGCTTGCTTTGCTATT
TACACCACAAAGGAAAAAGCTGCACTGCTATACAAGAAAATTATGGAAAAATATTCTGTAACCTTTATAA
GTAGGCATAACAGTTATAATCATAACATACTGTTTTTTCTTACTCCACACAGGCATAGAGTGTCTGCTAT
TAATAACTATGCTCAAAAATTGTGTACCTTTAGCTTTTTAATTTGTAAAGGGGTTAATAAGGAATATTTG
ATGTATAGTGCCTTGACTAGAGATCATAATCAGCCATACCACATTTGTAGAGGTTTTACTTGCTTTAAAA
AACCTCCCACACCTCCCCCTGAACCTGAAACATAAAATGAATGCAATTGTTGTTGTTAACTTGTTTATTG
CAGCTTATAATGGTTACAAATAAAGCAATAGCATCACAAATTTCACAAATAAAGCATTTTTTTCACTGCA
TTCTAGTTGTGGTTTGTCCAAACTCATCAATGTATCTTATCATGTCTGGATCAACTGGATAACTCAAGCT
AACCAAAATCATCCCAAACTTCCCACCCCATACCCTATTACCACTGCCAATTACCTGTGGTTTCATTTAC
TCTAAACCTGTGATTCCTCTGAATTATTTTCATTTTAAAGAAATTGTATTTGTTAAATATGTACTACAAA
CTTAGTAG
